Addgene plasmid #250131: pGEX-Pdzk3-PDZ-1
Purpose: Bacterial expression of Pdzk3 (lin-7) PDZ domain 1
Depositing lab: Mark Bedford. Depositing organization: University of Texas MD Anderson Cancer Center. Publication: PRMT5 C-terminal Phosphorylation Modulates a 14-3-3/PDZ Interaction Switch. Espejo AB, Gao G, Black K, Gayatri S, Veland N, Kim J, Chen T, Sudol M, Walker C, Bedford MT. J Biol Chem. 2017 Feb 10;292(6):2255-2265. doi: 10.1074/jbc.M116.760330. Epub 2016 Dec 28. PubMed 28031468.
Backbone
  Vector backbone: pGEX-4T-1
  Backbone size w/o insert (bp): 4900
  Vector type: Bacterial Expression
Growth in bacteria
  Bacterial resistance: Ampicillin, 100 μg/mL
  Growth temperature: 37°C
  Growth strain: DH5alpha
  Copy number: High Copy
Gene/Insert
  Gene/Insert name: Pdzk3 (1/6)
  Species: M. musculus (mouse)
  Insert size (bp): 309
  Mutation: None
  Entrez Gene: Pdzd2 (a.k.a. Gm82, Pdzk3, KIAA0300, mKIAA0300, 4930537L06Rik, A930022H17Rik)
  Cloning method: Restriction Enzyme; 5′ cloning site Unknown (unknown if destroyed)
Terms and licenses: Academic/Nonprofit Terms; Industry Terms: Not Available to Industry
Depositor comments: UniProt ID: E9Q1M1
How to cite: pGEX-Pdzk3-PDZ-1 was a gift from Mark Bedford (Addgene plasmid # 250131 ; http://n2t.net/addgene:250131 ; RRID:Addgene_250131)
