[The description below was written by a language model from this plasmid's Addgene catalogue record and pLannotate feature annotations shown in this document.]
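Description:
pGEX-Pdzk3-PDZ-1 is a bacterial expression plasmid built on the pGEX-4T-1 backbone for producing the first of six PDZ domains of mouse Pdzk3 (official gene symbol Pdzd2) as a glutathione S-transferase fusion in E. coli. The sequenced plasmid is about 5.2 kb. It replicates from a high-copy ColE1/pMB1-type origin and is selected with ampicillin through the β-lactamase (AmpR) gene and its own promoter. Short rop and bom fragments, a lac promoter/lacZα segment and a small piece annotated as E. coli yciV are backbone remnants with no role in the payload.

The expression unit consists of the hybrid tac promoter followed by a lac operator, then the Schistosoma japonicum GST coding sequence, and immediately downstream a roughly 310 bp Pdzd2 fragment, consistent with the recorded 309 bp insert. The annotation tool matched this fragment to the rat orthologue, but the catalogue lists the insert as mouse, with no mutations. The plasmid also carries lacI under its own promoter, so the lac repressor holds the tac promoter off until it is relieved by IPTG, giving inducible expression independent of host genotype. The short gap between GST and the insert corresponds to the linker region of the backbone, which in pGEX-4T-1 normally encodes a thrombin cleavage site, although this is not annotated in the feature table. The cloning sites used are not recorded.

The GST moiety allows affinity capture on glutathione resin, making the construct suited to purifying the isolated PDZ domain for in vitro binding studies. The associated publication concerns PDZ and 14-3-3 domain interactions with the PRMT5 C-terminus.
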