Features (pLannotate 1.2.2; 17 found; start..end, strand, type, name):
    181..209     +  promoter       tac promoter: strong E. coli promoter; hybrid between the trp and lac UV5 promoters
    217..233     +  protein_bind   lac operator: The lac repressor binds to the lac operator to inhibit transcription in E. coli. This inhibition can be relieved by adding lactose or isopropyl-β-D-thiogalactopyranoside (IPTG). lac repressor encoded by lacI
    256..909     +  CDS            GST26_SCHJA: Experimental evidence at protein level: Swiss-Prot protein existence level 1. GST isoenzymes appear to play a central role in the parasite detoxification system. Other functions are also suspected including a role in increasing the solubility of haematin in the parasite gut. From Schistosoma japonicum (Blood fluke).
    931..1245    +  CDS            Pdzd2 (fragment): PDZD2_RAT - Also known as Papin, Pdzk3, Pin1. Experimental evidence at protein level: Swiss-Prot protein existence level 1. From Rattus norvegicus (Rat).
   1263..1302    +  CDS            rop (fragment): Rop protein, which maintains plasmids at low copy number; rop
   1404..1444    +  misc_feature   bom (fragment): basis of mobility region from pBR322
   1549..1653    +  promoter       AmpR promoter: bla
   1654..2514    +  CDS            AmpR: β-lactamase; bla; confers resistance to ampicillin, carbenicillin, and related antibiotics
   2685..3273    +  rep_origin     ori: high-copy-number ColE1/pMB1/pBR322/pUC origin of replication
   3459..3510    -  misc_feature   bom (fragment): basis of mobility region from pBR322
   3517..3594    +  promoter       lacI promoter: lacI
   3595..4677    +  CDS            lacI: lac repressor; lacI; The lac repressor binds to the lac operator to inhibit transcription in E. coli. This inhibition can be relieved by adding lactose or isopropyl-β-D-thiogalactopyranoside (IPTG).
   4690..4711    +  protein_bind   CAP binding site: CAP binding activates transcription in the presence of cAMP. E. coli catabolite activator protein
   4726..4756    +  promoter       lac promoter: promoter for the E. coli lac operon
   4764..4780    +  protein_bind   lac operator: The lac repressor binds to the lac operator to inhibit transcription in E. coli. This inhibition can be relieved by adding lactose or isopropyl-β-D-thiogalactopyranoside (IPTG). lac repressor encoded by lacI
   4800..4973    +  CDS            lacZα: LacZα fragment of β-galactosidase; lacZ fragment
   5237..105     -  CDS            yciV (fragment) (across the origin): RNAAM_ECOLI - Also known as trpH From Escherichia coli (strain K12).
>Addgene plasmid #250131 | pGEX-Pdzk3-PDZ-1 | addgene full sequence | sequence record 498326 | Addgene NGS Result
CTTATCGACTGCACGGTGCACCAATGCTTCTGGCGTCAGGCAGCCATCGGAAGCTGTGGTATGGCTGTGC
AGGTCGTAAATCACTGCATAATTCGTGTCGCTCAAGGCGCACTCCCGTTCTGGATAATGTTTTTTGCGCC
GACATCATAACGGTTCTGGCAAATATTCTGAAATGAGCTGTTGACAATTAATCATCGGCTCGTATAATGT
GTGGAATTGTGAGCGGATAACAATTTCACACAGGAAACAGTATTCATGTCCCCTATACTAGGTTATTGGA
AAATTAAGGGCCTTGTGCAACCCACTCGACTTCTTTTGGAATATCTTGAAGAAAAATATGAAGAGCATTT
GTATGAGCGCGATGAAGGTGATAAATGGCGAAACAAAAAGTTTGAATTGGGTTTGGAGTTTCCCAATCTT
CCTTATTATATTGATGGTGATGTTAAATTAACACAGTCTATGGCCATCATACGTTATATAGCTGACAAGC
ACAACATGTTGGGTGGTTGTCCAAAAGAGCGTGCAGAGATTTCAATGCTTGAAGGAGCGGTTTTGGATAT
TAGATACGGTGTTTCGAGAATTGCATATAGTAAAGACTTTGAAACTCTCAAAGTTGATTTTCTTAGCAAG
CTACCTGAAATGCTGAAAATGTTCGAAGATCGTTTATGTCATAAAACATATTTAAATGGTGATCATGTAA
CCCATCCTGACTTCATGTTGTATGACGCTCTTGATGTTGTTTTATACATGGACCCAATGTGCCTGGATGC
GTTCCCAAAATTAGTTTGTTTTAAAAAACGTATTGAAGCTATCCCACAAATTGATAAGTACTTGAAATCC
AGCAAGTATATAGCATGGCCTTTGCAGGGCTGGCAAGCCACGTTTGGTGGTGGCGACCATCCTCCAAAAT
CGGATCTGGTTCCGCGTGGATCCGAAACCGTGGGCCTGTCATTTGGCAATATCCCGGTGTTTGGCGATTA
TGGTGAAAAACGTCGCGGCGGCAAAAAACGCAAGACACATCAGGGTCCTGTGTTAGATGTGGGTTGTATC
TGGGTGACGGAATTACGCAAAAATAGTCCAGCAGGTAAATCAGGTAAAGTTCGTCTGCGCGATGAAATTC
TGTCTCTGAATGGTCAGTTAATGGTTGGCGTTGATGTGAGCGGTGCAAGCTACCTCGCCGAACAGTGCTG
GAATGGTGGCTTTATCTATCTGATCATGCTGCGTCGCTTTCTCGAGCGGCCGCATCGTGACTGACTGACG
ATCTGCCTCGCGCGTTTCGGTGATGACGGTGAAAACCTCTGACACATGCAGCTCCCGGAGACGGTCACAG
CTTGTCTGTAAGCGGATGCCGGGAGCAGACAAGCCCGTCAGGGCGCGTCAGCGGGTGTTGGCGGGTGTCG
GGGCGCAGCCATGACCCAGTCACGTAGCGATAGCGGAGTGTATAATTCTTGAAGACGAAAGGGCCTCGTG
ATACGCCTATTTTTATAGGTTAATGTCATGATAATAATGGTTTCTTAGACGTCAGGTGGCACTTTTCGGG
GAAATGTGCGCGGAACCCCTATTTGTTTATTTTTCTAAATACATTCAAATATGTATCCGCTCATGAGACA
ATAACCCTGATAAATGCTTCAATAATATTGAAAAAGGAAGAGTATGAGTATTCAACATTTCCGTGTCGCC
CTTATTCCCTTTTTTGCGGCATTTTGCCTTCCTGTTTTTGCTCACCCAGAAACGCTGGTGAAAGTAAAAG
ATGCTGAAGATCAGTTGGGTGCACGAGTGGGTTACATCGAACTGGATCTCAACAGCGGTAAGATCCTTGA
GAGTTTTCGCCCCGAAGAACGTTTTCCAATGATGAGCACTTTTAAAGTTCTGCTATGTGGCGCGGTATTA
TCCCGTGTTGACGCCGGGCAAGAGCAACTCGGTCGCCGCATACACTATTCTCAGAATGACTTGGTTGAGT
ACTCACCAGTCACAGAAAAGCATCTTACGGATGGCATGACAGTAAGAGAATTATGCAGTGCTGCCATAAC
CATGAGTGATAACACTGCGGCCAACTTACTTCTGACAACGATCGGAGGACCGAAGGAGCTAACCGCTTTT
TTGCACAACATGGGGGATCATGTAACTCGCCTTGATCGTTGGGAACCGGAGCTGAATGAAGCCATACCAA
ACGACGAGCGTGACACCACGATGCCTGCAGCAATGGCAACAACGTTGCGCAAACTATTAACTGGCGAACT
ACTTACTCTAGCTTCCCGGCAACAATTAATAGACTGGATGGAGGCGGATAAAGTTGCAGGACCACTTCTG
CGCTCGGCCCTTCCGGCTGGCTGGTTTATTGCTGATAAATCTGGAGCCGGTGAGCGTGGGTCTCGCGGTA
TCATTGCAGCACTGGGGCCAGATGGTAAGCCCTCCCGTATCGTAGTTATCTACACGACGGGGAGTCAGGC
AACTATGGATGAACGAAATAGACAGATCGCTGAGATAGGTGCCTCACTGATTAAGCATTGGTAACTGTCA
GACCAAGTTTACTCATATATACTTTAGATTGATTTAAAACTTCATTTTTAATTTAAAAGGATCTAGGTGA
AGATCCTTTTTGATAATCTCATGACCAAAATCCCTTAACGTGAGTTTTCGTTCCACTGAGCGTCAGACCC
CGTAGAAAAGATCAAAGGATCTTCTTGAGATCCTTTTTTTCTGCGCGTAATCTGCTGCTTGCAAACAAAA
AAACCACCGCTACCAGCGGTGGTTTGTTTGCCGGATCAAGAGCTACCAACTCTTTTTCCGAAGGTAACTG
GCTTCAGCAGAGCGCAGATACCAAATACTGTCCTTCTAGTGTAGCCGTAGTTAGGCCACCACTTCAAGAA
CTCTGTAGCACCGCCTACATACCTCGCTCTGCTAATCCTGTTACCAGTGGCTGCTGCCAGTGGCGATAAG
TCGTGTCTTACCGGGTTGGACTCAAGACGATAGTTACCGGATAAGGCGCAGCGGTCGGGCTGAACGGGGG
GTTCGTGCACACAGCCCAGCTTGGAGCGAACGACCTACACCGAACTGAGATACCTACAGCGTGAGCTATG
AGAAAGCGCCACGCTTCCCGAAGGGAGAAAGGCGGACAGGTATCCGGTAAGCGGCAGGGTCGGAACAGGA
GAGCGCACGAGGGAGCTTCCAGGGGGAAACGCCTGGTATCTTTATAGTCCTGTCGGGTTTCGCCACCTCT
GACTTGAGCGTCGATTTTTGTGATGCTCGTCAGGGGGGCGGAGCCTATGGAAAAACGCCAGCAACGCGGC
CTTTTTACGGTTCCTGGCCTTTTGCTGGCCTTTTGCTCACATGTTCTTTCCTGCGTTATCCCCTGATTCT
GTGGATAACCGTATTACCGCCTTTGAGTGAGCTGATACCGCTCGCCGCAGCCGAACGACCGAGCGCAGCG
AGTCAGTGAGCGAGGAAGCGGAAGAGCGCCTGATGCGGTATTTTCTCCTTACGCATCTGTGCGGTATTTC
ACACCGCATAAATTCCGACACCATCGAATGGCGCAAAACCTTTCGCGGTATGGCATGATAGCGCCCGGAA
GAGAGTCAATTCAGGGTGGTGAATGTGAAACCAGTAACGTTATACGATGTCGCAGAGTATGCCGGTGTCT
CTTATCAGACCGTTTCCCGCGTGGTGAACCAGGCCAGCCACGTTTCTGCGAAAACGCGGGAAAAAGTGGA
AGCGGCGATGGCGGAGCTGAATTACATTCCCAACCGCGTGGCACAACAACTGGCGGGCAAACAGTCGTTG
CTGATTGGCGTTGCCACCTCCAGTCTGGCCCTGCACGCGCCGTCGCAAATTGTCGCGGCGATTAAATCTC
GCGCCGATCAACTGGGTGCCAGCGTGGTGGTGTCGATGGTAGAACGAAGCGGCGTCGAAGCCTGTAAAGC
GGCGGTGCACAATCTTCTCGCGCAACGCGTCAGTGGGCTGATCATTAACTATCCGCTGGATGACCAGGAT
GCCATTGCTGTGGAAGCTGCCTGCACTAATGTTCCGGCGTTATTTCTTGATGTCTCTGACCAGACACCCA
TCAACAGTATTATTTTCTCCCATGAAGACGGTACGCGACTGGGCGTGGAGCATCTGGTCGCATTGGGTCA
CCAGCAAATCGCGCTGTTAGCGGGCCCATTAAGTTCTGTCTCGGCGCGTCTGCGTCTGGCTGGCTGGCAT
AAATATCTCACTCGCAATCAAATTCAGCCGATAGCGGAACGGGAAGGCGACTGGAGTGCCATGTCCGGTT
TTCAACAAACCATGCAAATGCTGAATGAGGGCATCGTTCCCACTGCGATGCTGGTTGCCAACGATCAGAT
GGCGCTGGGCGCAATGCGCGCCATTACCGAGTCCGGGCTGCGCGTTGGTGCGGATATCTCGGTAGTGGGA
TACGACGATACCGAAGACAGCTCATGTTATATCCCGCCGTTAACCACCATCAAACAGGATTTTCGCCTGC
TGGGGCAAACCAGCGTGGACCGCTTGCTGCAACTCTCTCAGGGCCAGGCGGTGAAGGGCAATCAGCTGTT
GCCCGTCTCACTGGTGAAAAGAAAAACCACCCTGGCGCCCAATACGCAAACCGCCTCTCCCCGCGCGTTG
GCCGATTCATTAATGCAGCTGGCACGACAGGTTTCCCGACTGGAAAGCGGGCAGTGAGCGCAACGCAATT
AATGTAAGTTAGCTCACTCATTAGGCACCCCAGGCTTTACACTTTATGCTTCCGGCTCGTATGTTGTGTG
GAATTGTGAGCGGATAACAATTTCACACAGGAAACAGCTATGACCATGATTACGGATTCACTGGCCGTCG
TTTTACAACGTCGTGACTGGGAAAACCCTGGCGTTACCCAACTTAATCGCCTTGCAGCACATCCCCCTTT
CGCCAGCTGGCGTAATAGCGAAGAGGCCCGCACCGATCGCCCTTCCCAACAGTTGCGCAGCCTGAATGGC
GAATGGCGCTTTGCCTGGTTTCCGGCACCAGAAGCGGTGCCGGAAAGCTGGCTGGAGTGCGATCTTCCTG
AGGCCGATACTGTCGTCGTCCCCTCAAACTGGCAGATGCACGGTTACGATGCGCCCATCTACACCAACGT
GACCTATCCCATTACGGTCAATCCGCCGTTTGTTCCCACGGAGAATCCGACGGGTTGTTACTCGCTCACA
TTTAATGTTGATGAAAGCTGGCTACAGGAAGGCCAGACGCGAATTATTTTTGATGGCGTTGGAATTAG
